Addgene plasmid #193269: CABE-T3.154
Purpose: Expression of CABE-T3.154 base editor in mammalian cells, CMV promoter
Depositing lab: Nicole Gaudelli. Depositing organization: Beam Therapeutics. Publication: Improved cytosine base editors generated from TadA variants. Lam DK, Feliciano PR, Arif A, Bohnuud T, Fernandez TP, Gehrke JM, Grayson P, Lee KD, Ortega MA, Sawyer C, Schwaegerle ND, Peraro L, Young L, Lee SJ, Ciaramella G, Gaudelli NM. Nat Biotechnol. 2023 Jan 9. doi: 10.1038/s41587-022-01611-9. PubMed 36624149.
Backbone
  Vector backbone: CMV/pBR322
  Vector type: Mammalian Expression
Growth in bacteria
  Bacterial resistance: Ampicillin, 100 μg/mL
  Growth temperature: 37°C
  Growth strain: DH5alpha
  Copy number: High Copy
Gene/Insert
  Gene/Insert name: CABE-T3.154
  Species: Other
  Mutation: D10A (Cas9), TadA mutations within
  Promoter: CMV
  Cloning method: Ligation Independent Cloning
Terms and licenses: Academic/Nonprofit Terms; Industry Terms: Not Available to Industry
How to cite: CABE-T3.154 was a gift from Nicole Gaudelli (Addgene plasmid # 193269 ; http://n2t.net/addgene:193269 ; RRID:Addgene_193269)
