[The description below was written by a language model from this plasmid's Addgene catalogue record and pLannotate feature annotations shown in this document.]
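Description:
CABE-T3.154 is a mammalian expression plasmid of about 8.7 kb, built on a CMV/pBR322-type backbone, that encodes a base editor derived from an engineered TadA deaminase. It is maintained in E. coli as a high-copy plasmid through a ColE1/pUC-type origin and is selected with ampicillin via the β-lactamase gene and its native promoter. No mammalian selection marker is annotated, which fits use by transient transfection. Short remnants of lac regulatory elements, an SV40 promoter fragment, a multiple cloning site fragment and a bom fragment are also detected; these appear to be backbone leftovers rather than functional parts.

The payload is a single open reading frame driven by the human CMV immediate early enhancer and promoter and terminated by the bovine growth hormone polyadenylation signal. A T7 promoter lies just upstream of the coding region and could in principle support in vitro transcription. The fusion begins with a TadA-derived deaminase domain, which the annotation software matches to TadA*(7.10); the catalogue entry notes that it carries additional TadA mutations, though these are not itemised. This is followed by Streptococcus pyogenes Cas9 carrying D10A. The software labels the N-terminal portion as dCas9, but D10A is the only Cas9 mutation recorded, which is consistent with a nickase. Downstream lies a uracil glycosylase inhibitor (UGI) from phage PBS2, which blocks excision of uracil and so favours retention of C-to-T edits. The unannotated gaps between domains presumably hold linkers or localisation signals, but the record does not describe them.

The plasmid is intended for expressing this TadA-derived editor in mammalian cells. No guide RNA cassette is annotated, so a guide would have to be supplied separately.
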