Features (pLannotate 1.2.2; 18 found; start..end, strand, type, name):
    103..482     +  enhancer       CMV enhancer: human cytomegalovirus immediate early enhancer
    483..686     +  promoter       CMV promoter: human cytomegalovirus (CMV) immediate early promoter
    728..746     +  promoter       T7 promoter: promoter for bacteriophage T7 RNA polymerase
    763..1260    +  CDS            TadA*(7.10): DNA adenosine deaminase evolved from the E. coli tRNA adenosine deaminase TadA (Gaudelli et al., 2017)
   1357..2958    +  CDS            dCas9(N): N-terminal portion of catalytically inactive Streptococcus pyogenes dCas9 carrying the D10A mutation (Zetsche et al., 2015)
   2959..5453    +  CDS            Cas9(C) (fragment): C-terminal portion of Streptococcus pyogenes Cas9 (Zetsche et al., 2015)
   5767..6015    +  CDS            UGI: UNGI_BPPB2 - Experimental evidence at protein level: Swiss-Prot protein existence level 1. This protein binds specifically and reversibly to the host uracil-DNA glycosylase, preventing removal of uracil residues from PBS2 DNA by the host uracil-excision repair system. From Bacillus phage PBS2 (Bacteriophage PBS2).
   6157..6381    +  polyA_signal   bGH poly(A) signal: bovine growth hormone polyadenylation signal
   6385..6406    +  promoter       SV40 promoter (fragment): SV40 enhancer and early promoter
   6411..6427    +  misc_feature   MCS (fragment): pBluescript multiple cloning site
   6476..6492    -  protein_bind   lac operator: The lac repressor binds to the lac operator to inhibit transcription in E. coli. This inhibition can be relieved by adding lactose or isopropyl-β-D-thiogalactopyranoside (IPTG). lac repressor encoded by lacI
   6500..6530    -  promoter       lac promoter: promoter for the E. coli lac operon
   6545..6566    -  protein_bind   CAP binding site: CAP binding activates transcription in the presence of cAMP. E. coli catabolite activator protein
   6579..6671    -  CDS            lacI (fragment): lac repressor; lacI; The lac repressor binds to the lac operator to inhibit transcription in E. coli. This inhibition can be relieved by adding lactose or isopropyl-β-D-thiogalactopyranoside (IPTG).
   6854..7442    -  rep_origin     ori: high-copy-number ColE1/pMB1/pBR322/pUC origin of replication
   7613..8473    -  CDS            AmpR: β-lactamase; bla; confers resistance to ampicillin, carbenicillin, and related antibiotics
   8474..8578    -  promoter       AmpR promoter: bla
   8649..8693    -  misc_feature   bom (fragment): basis of mobility region from pBR322
>Addgene plasmid #193269 | CABE-T3.154 | addgene full sequence | sequence record 379821 | Addgene NGS Result
AAGCTACAACAAGGCAAGGCTTGACCGACAATTGCATGAAGAATCTGCTTAGGGTTAGGCGTTTTGCGCT
GCTTCGCGATGTACGGGCCAGATATACGCGTTGACATTGATTATTGACTAGTTATTAATAGTAATCAATT
ACGGGGTCATTAGTTCATAGCCCATATATGGAGTTCCGCGTTACATAACTTACGGTAAATGGCCCGCCTG
GCTGACCGCCCAACGACCCCCGCCCATTGACGTCAATAATGACGTATGTTCCCATAGTAACGCCAATAGG
GACTTTCCATTGACGTCAATGGGTGGAGTATTTACGGTAAACTGCCCACTTGGCAGTACATCAAGTGTAT
CATATGCCAAGTACGCCCCCTATTGACGTCAATGACGGTAAATGGCCCGCCTGGCATTATGCCCAGTACA
TGACCTTATGGGACTTTCCTACTTGGCAGTACATCTACGTATTAGTCATCGCTATTACCATGGTGATGCG
GTTTTGGCAGTACATCAATGGGCGTGGATAGCGGTTTGACTCACGGGGATTTCCAAGTCTCCACCCCATT
GACGTCAATGGGAGTTTGTTTTGGCACCAAAATCAACGGGACTTTCCAAAATGTCGTAACAACTCCGCCC
CATTGACGCAAATGGGCGGTAGGCGTGTACGGTGGGAGGTCTATATAAGCAGAGCTGGTTTAGTGAACCG
TCAGATCCGCTAGAGATCCGCGGCCGCTAATACGACTCACTATAGGGAGAGCCGCCACCATGTCCGAAGT
CGAGTTTTCCCATGAGTACTGGATGAGACACGCATTGACTCTCGCAAAGAGGGCTCGAGATGAACGCCAC
GTGCCCGTGGGGGCAGTACTCGTGCTCAACAATCGCGTAATCGGCGAAGGTTGGAATAGGGCAAAGGGAC
TCCACGACCCCACTGCACATGCGGAAATCATGGCCCTTCGACAGGGAGGGCTTGTGATGCAGAATTATCG
ACTTTATGATGCGACGCTGTACACCACGTTTGAACCTTGCGTAATGTGCGCGGGAGCTATGATTCACTCC
CGCATTGGACGAGTTGTATTCGGTGTTTGCAACGCCAAGACGCACGCCGCAATGTCACTGATGGACGTGC
TGCATCATCCAGGCATGAACCACCGGGTAGAAATCACAGAAGGCATATTGGCGGACGAATGTGAGGCGCT
GTTGTGTCGTTTTTTTCGCATGCCCAGGCGGGTCTTTAACGCCCAGAAAAAAGCACAATCCTCTACTGAC
TCTGGTGGTTCTTCTGGTGGTTCTAGCGGCAGCGAGACTCCCGGGACCTCAGAGTCCGCCACACCCGAAA
GTTCTGGTGGTTCTTCTGGTGGTTCTGACAAGAAGTACAGCATCGGCCTGGCCATCGGCACCAACTCTGT
GGGCTGGGCCGTGATCACCGACGAGTACAAGGTGCCCAGCAAGAAATTCAAGGTGCTGGGCAACACCGAC
CGGCACAGCATCAAGAAGAACCTGATCGGAGCCCTGCTGTTCGACAGCGGCGAAACAGCCGAGGCCACCC
GGCTGAAGAGAACCGCCAGAAGAAGATACACCAGACGGAAGAACCGGATCTGCTATCTGCAAGAGATCTT
CAGCAACGAGATGGCCAAGGTGGACGACAGCTTCTTCCACAGACTGGAAGAGTCCTTCCTGGTGGAAGAG
GATAAGAAGCACGAGCGGCACCCCATCTTCGGCAACATCGTGGACGAGGTGGCCTACCACGAGAAGTACC
CCACCATCTACCACCTGAGAAAGAAACTGGTGGACAGCACCGACAAGGCCGACCTGCGGCTGATCTATCT
GGCCCTGGCCCACATGATCAAGTTCCGGGGCCACTTCCTGATCGAGGGCGACCTGAACCCCGACAACAGC
GACGTGGACAAGCTGTTCATCCAGCTGGTGCAGACCTACAACCAGCTGTTCGAGGAAAACCCCATCAACG
CCAGCGGCGTGGACGCCAAGGCCATCCTGTCTGCCAGACTGAGCAAGAGCAGACGGCTGGAAAATCTGAT
CGCCCAGCTGCCCGGCGAGAAGAAGAATGGCCTGTTCGGAAACCTGATTGCCCTGAGCCTGGGCCTGACC
CCCAACTTCAAGAGCAACTTCGACCTGGCCGAGGATGCCAAACTGCAGCTGAGCAAGGACACCTACGACG
ACGACCTGGACAACCTGCTGGCCCAGATCGGCGACCAGTACGCCGACCTGTTTCTGGCCGCCAAGAACCT
GTCCGACGCCATCCTGCTGAGCGACATCCTGAGAGTGAACACCGAGATCACCAAGGCCCCCCTGAGCGCC
TCTATGATCAAGAGATACGACGAGCACCACCAGGACCTGACCCTGCTGAAAGCTCTCGTGCGGCAGCAGC
TGCCTGAGAAGTACAAAGAGATTTTCTTCGACCAGAGCAAGAACGGCTACGCCGGCTACATTGACGGCGG
AGCCAGCCAGGAAGAGTTCTACAAGTTCATCAAGCCCATCCTGGAAAAGATGGACGGCACCGAGGAACTG
CTCGTGAAGCTGAACAGAGAGGACCTGCTGCGGAAGCAGCGGACCTTCGACAACGGCAGCATCCCCCACC
AGATCCACCTGGGAGAGCTGCACGCCATTCTGCGGCGGCAGGAAGATTTTTACCCATTCCTGAAGGACAA
CCGGGAAAAGATCGAGAAGATCCTGACCTTCCGCATCCCCTACTACGTGGGCCCTCTGGCCAGGGGAAAC
AGCAGATTCGCCTGGATGACCAGAAAGAGCGAGGAAACCATCACCCCCTGGAACTTCGAGGAAGTGGTGG
ACAAGGGCGCTTCCGCCCAGAGCTTCATCGAGCGGATGACCAACTTCGATAAGAACCTGCCCAACGAGAA
GGTGCTGCCCAAGCACAGCCTGCTGTACGAGTACTTCACCGTGTATAACGAGCTGACCAAAGTGAAATAC
GTGACCGAGGGAATGAGAAAGCCCGCCTTCCTGAGCGGCGAGCAGAAAAAGGCCATCGTGGACCTGCTGT
TCAAGACCAACCGGAAAGTGACCGTGAAGCAGCTGAAAGAGGACTACTTCAAGAAAATCGAGTGCTTCGA
CTCCGTGGAAATCTCCGGCGTGGAAGATCGGTTCAACGCCTCCCTGGGCACATACCACGATCTGCTGAAA
ATTATCAAGGACAAGGACTTCCTGGACAATGAGGAAAACGAGGACATTCTGGAAGATATCGTGCTGACCC
TGACACTGTTTGAGGACAGAGAGATGATCGAGGAACGGCTGAAAACCTATGCCCACCTGTTCGACGACAA
AGTGATGAAGCAGCTGAAGCGGCGGAGATACACCGGCTGGGGCAGGCTGAGCCGGAAGCTGATCAACGGC
ATCCGGGACAAGCAGTCCGGCAAGACAATCCTGGATTTCCTGAAGTCCGACGGCTTCGCCAACAGAAACT
TCATGCAGCTGATCCACGACGACAGCCTGACCTTTAAAGAGGACATCCAGAAAGCCCAGGTGTCCGGCCA
GGGCGATAGCCTGCACGAGCACATTGCCAATCTGGCCGGCAGCCCCGCCATTAAGAAGGGCATCCTGCAG
ACAGTGAAGGTGGTGGACGAGCTCGTGAAAGTGATGGGCCGGCACAAGCCCGAGAACATCGTGATCGAAA
TGGCCAGAGAGAACCAGACCACCCAGAAGGGACAGAAGAACAGCCGCGAGAGAATGAAGCGGATCGAAGA
GGGCATCAAAGAGCTGGGCAGCCAGATCCTGAAAGAACACCCCGTGGAAAACACCCAGCTGCAGAACGAG
AAGCTGTACCTGTACTACCTGCAGAATGGGCGGGATATGTACGTGGACCAGGAACTGGACATCAACCGGC
TGTCCGACTACGATGTGGACCATATCGTGCCTCAGAGCTTTCTGAAGGACGACTCCATCGACAACAAGGT
GCTGACCAGAAGCGACAAGAACCGGGGCAAGAGCGACAACGTGCCCTCCGAAGAGGTCGTGAAGAAGATG
AAGAACTACTGGCGGCAGCTGCTGAACGCCAAGCTGATTACCCAGAGAAAGTTCGACAATCTGACCAAGG
CCGAGAGAGGCGGCCTGAGCGAACTGGATAAGGCCGGCTTCATCAAGAGACAGCTGGTGGAAACCCGGCA
GATCACAAAGCACGTGGCACAGATCCTGGACTCCCGGATGAACACTAAGTACGACGAGAATGACAAGCTG
ATCCGGGAAGTGAAAGTGATCACCCTGAAGTCCAAGCTGGTGTCCGATTTCCGGAAGGATTTCCAGTTTT
ACAAAGTGCGCGAGATCAACAACTACCACCACGCCCACGACGCCTACCTGAACGCCGTCGTGGGAACCGC
CCTGATCAAAAAGTACCCTAAGCTGGAAAGCGAGTTCGTGTACGGCGACTACAAGGTGTACGACGTGCGG
AAGATGATCGCCAAGAGCGAGCAGGAAATCGGCAAGGCTACCGCCAAGTACTTCTTCTACAGCAACATCA
TGAACTTTTTCAAGACCGAGATTACCCTGGCCAACGGCGAGATCCGGAAGCGGCCTCTGATCGAGACAAA
CGGCGAAACCGGGGAGATCGTGTGGGATAAGGGCCGGGATTTTGCCACCGTGCGGAAAGTGCTGAGCATG
CCCCAAGTGAATATCGTGAAAAAGACCGAGGTGCAGACAGGCGGCTTCAGCAAAGAGTCTATCCTGCCCA
AGAGGAACAGCGATAAGCTGATCGCCAGAAAGAAGGACTGGGACCCTAAGAAGTACGGCGGCTTCGACAG
CCCCACCGTGGCCTATTCTGTGCTGGTGGTGGCCAAAGTGGAAAAGGGCAAGTCCAAGAAACTGAAGAGT
GTGAAAGAGCTGCTGGGGATCACCATCATGGAAAGAAGCAGCTTCGAGAAGAATCCCATCGACTTTCTGG
AAGCCAAGGGCTACAAAGAAGTGAAAAAGGACCTGATCATCAAGCTGCCTAAGTACTCCCTGTTCGAGCT
GGAAAACGGCCGGAAGAGAATGCTGGCCTCTGCCGGCGAACTGCAGAAGGGAAACGAACTGGCCCTGCCC
TCCAAATATGTGAACTTCCTGTACCTGGCCAGCCACTATGAGAAGCTGAAGGGCTCCCCCGAGGATAATG
AGCAGAAACAGCTGTTTGTGGAACAGCACAAGCACTACCTGGACGAGATCATCGAGCAGATCAGCGAGTT
CTCCAAGAGAGTGATCCTGGCCGACGCTAATCTGGACAAAGTGCTGTCCGCCTACAACAAGCACCGGGAT
AAGCCCATCAGAGAGCAGGCCGAGAATATCATCCACCTGTTTACCCTGACCAATCTGGGAGCCCCTGCCG
CCTTCAAGTACTTTGACACCACCATCGACCGGAAGAGGTACACCAGCACCAAAGAGGTGCTGGACGCCAC
CCTGATCCACCAGAGCATCACCGGCCTGTACGAGACACGGATCGACCTGTCTCAGCTGGGAGGTGACTCT
GGTGGAAGCGGAGGATCTGGCGGCAGCACCAATCTGAGCGACATCATCGAGAAAGAGACAGGCAAGCAGC
TGGTCATCCAAGAGTCCATCCTGATGCTGCCTGAAGAGGTGGAAGAAGTGATCGGCAACAAGCCCGAGTC
CGACATCCTGGTGCACACCGCCTACGATGAGAGCACCGACGAGAACGTGATGCTGCTGACCTCTGACGCC
CCTGAGTACAAGCCTTGGGCTCTCGTGATCCAGGACAGCAACGGCGAGAACAAGATCAAGATGCTGAGCG
GCGGCTCTGGTGGCTCTGGCGGATCTACAAACCTGTCCGATATTATTGAGAAAGAAACCGGGAAACAGCT
CGTGATTCAAGAGTCTATTCTCATGCTCCCGGAAGAAGTCGAGGAAGTCATTGGAAACAAGCCTGAGAGC
GATATTCTGGTCCATACAGCCTACGACGAGTCTACCGATGAGAATGTCATGCTCCTCACCAGCGACGCTC
CCGAGTATAAGCCATGGGCACTTGTCATTCAGGACTCCAATGGGGAAAACAAAATCAAAATGCTCCCAAA
GAAAAAACGCAAGGTGGAGGGAGCTGATAAGCGCACCGCCGATGGTTCCGAGTTCGAAAGCCCCAAGAAG
AAGAGGAAAGTCTAACCGGTCATCATCACCATCACCATTGAGTTTAAACCCGCTGATCAGCCTCGACTGT
GCCTTCTAGTTGCCAGCCATCTGTTGTTTGCCCCTCCCCCGTGCCTTCCTTGACCCTGGAAGGTGCCACT
CCCACTGTCCTTTCCTAATAAAATGAGGAAATTGCATCGCATTGTCTGAGTAGGTGTCATTCTATTCTGG
GGGGTGGGGTGGGGCAGGACAGCAAGGGGGAGGATTGGGAAGACAATAGCAGGCATGCTGGGGATGCGGT
GGGCTCTATGGCTTCTGAGGCGGAAAGAACCAGCTGGGGCTCGATACCGTCGACCTCTAGCTAGAGCTTG
GCGTAATCATGGTCATAGCTGTTTCCTGTGTGAAATTGTTATCCGCTCACAATTCCACACAACATACGAG
CCGGAAGCATAAAGTGTAAAGCCTAGGGTGCCTAATGAGTGAGCTAACTCACATTAATTGCGTTGCGCTC
ACTGCCCGCTTTCCAGTCGGGAAACCTGTCGTGCCAGCTGCATTAATGAATCGGCCAACGCGCGGGGAGA
GGCGGTTTGCGTATTGGGCGCTCTTCCGCTTCCTCGCTCACTGACTCGCTGCGCTCGGTCGTTCGGCTGC
GGCGAGCGGTATCAGCTCACTCAAAGGCGGTAATACGGTTATCCACAGAATCAGGGGATAACGCAGGAAA
GAACATGTGAGCAAAAGGCCAGCAAAAGGCCAGGAACCGTAAAAAGGCCGCGTTGCTGGCGTTTTTCCAT
AGGCTCCGCCCCCCTGACGAGCATCACAAAAATCGACGCTCAAGTCAGAGGTGGCGAAACCCGACAGGAC
TATAAAGATACCAGGCGTTTCCCCCTGGAAGCTCCCTCGTGCGCTCTCCTGTTCCGACCCTGCCGCTTAC
CGGATACCTGTCCGCCTTTCTCCCTTCGGGAAGCGTGGCGCTTTCTCATAGCTCACGCTGTAGGTATCTC
AGTTCGGTGTAGGTCGTTCGCTCCAAGCTGGGCTGTGTGCACGAACCCCCCGTTCAGCCCGACCGCTGCG
CCTTATCCGGTAACTATCGTCTTGAGTCCAACCCGGTAAGACACGACTTATCGCCACTGGCAGCAGCCAC
TGGTAACAGGATTAGCAGAGCGAGGTATGTAGGCGGTGCTACAGAGTTCTTGAAGTGGTGGCCTAACTAC
GGCTACACTAGAAGAACAGTATTTGGTATCTGCGCTCTGCTGAAGCCAGTTACCTTCGGAAAAAGAGTTG
GTAGCTCTTGATCCGGCAAACAAACCACCGCTGGTAGCGGTGGTTTTTTTGTTTGCAAGCAGCAGATTAC
GCGCAGAAAAAAAGGATCTCAAGAAGATCCTTTGATCTTTTCTACGGGGTCTGACGCTCAGTGGAACGAA
AACTCACGTTAAGGGATTTTGGTCATGAGATTATCAAAAAGGATCTTCACCTAGATCCTTTTAAATTAAA
AATGAAGTTTTAAATCAATCTAAAGTATATATGAGTAAACTTGGTCTGACAGTTACCAATGCTTAATCAG
TGAGGCACCTATCTCAGCGATCTGTCTATTTCGTTCATCCATAGTTGCCTGACTCCCCGTCGTGTAGATA
ACTACGATACGGGAGGGCTTACCATCTGGCCCCAGTGCTGCAATGATACCGCGAGACCCACGCTCACCGG
CTCCAGATTTATCAGCAATAAACCAGCCAGCCGGAAGGGCCGAGCGCAGAAGTGGTCCTGCAACTTTATC
CGCCTCCATCCAGTCTATTAATTGTTGCCGGGAAGCTAGAGTAAGTAGTTCGCCAGTTAATAGTTTGCGC
AACGTTGTTGCCATTGCTACAGGCATCGTGGTGTCACGCTCGTCGTTTGGTATGGCTTCATTCAGCTCCG
GTTCCCAACGATCAAGGCGAGTTACATGATCCCCCATGTTGTGCAAAAAAGCGGTTAGCTCCTTCGGTCC
TCCGATCGTTGTCAGAAGTAAGTTGGCCGCAGTGTTATCACTCATGGTTATGGCAGCACTGCATAATTCT
CTTACTGTCATGCCATCCGTAAGATGCTTTTCTGTGACTGGTGAGTACTCAACCAAGTCATTCTGAGAAT
AGTGTATGCGGCGACCGAGTTGCTCTTGCCCGGCGTCAATACGGGATAATACCGCGCCACATAGCAGAAC
TTTAAAAGTGCTCATCATTGGAAAACGTTCTTCGGGGCGAAAACTCTCAAGGATCTTACCGCTGTTGAGA
TCCAGTTCGATGTAACCCACTCGTGCACCCAACTGATCTTCAGCATCTTTTACTTTCACCAGCGTTTCTG
GGTGAGCAAAAACAGGAAGGCAAAATGCCGCAAAAAAGGGAATAAGGGCGACACGGAAATGTTGAATACT
CATACTCTTCCTTTTTCAATATTATTGAAGCATTTATCAGGGTTATTGTCTCATGAGCGGATACATATTT
GAATGTATTTAGAAAAATAAACAAATAGGGGTTCCGCGCACATTTCCCCGAAAAGTGCCACCTGACGTCG
ACGGATCGGGAGATCGATCTCCCGATCCCCTAGGGTCGACTCTCAGTACAATCTGCTCTGATGCCGCATA
GTTAAGCCAGTATCTGCTCCCTGCTTGTGTGTTGGAGGTCGCTGAGTAGTGCGCGAGCAAAATTT
